Addgene plasmid #240975: pAct1-LexA-VP16-VAMP2 + LexO-YFP
Purpose: Expresses membrane-anchored transcription factor (LexA-VP16) in yeast, along with YFP reporter under LexO promoter
Depositing lab: Alice Ting. Depositing organization: Stanford University. Publication: Light-activated tetanus neurotoxin for conditional proteolysis and inducible synaptic inhibition in vivo. Roh H, Kim D, Kim B, Jeon Y, Kim Y, Jacko M, Xu F, Lin C, Won Um J, Ting AY. bioRxiv 2025.01.27.635161; doi: 10.1101/2025.01.27.635161.
Backbone
  Vector backbone: pAct1
  Vector type: Yeast Expression
Growth in bacteria
  Bacterial resistance: Ampicillin, 100 μg/mL
  Growth temperature: 37°C
  Growth strain: DH5alpha
  Copy number: High Copy
Gene/Insert
  Gene/Insert name: LexA-VP16-VAMP2, LexO::YFP
  Species: Synthetic
  Cloning method: Gibson Cloning
  Sequencing primers: 5′ n/a
Terms and licenses: Academic/Nonprofit Terms; Industry Terms: Not Available to Industry
Depositor comments: Please visit https://doi.org/10.1101/2025.01.27.635161 for bioRxiv preprint.
How to cite: pAct1-LexA-VP16-VAMP2 + LexO-YFP was a gift from Alice Ting (Addgene plasmid # 240975 ; http://n2t.net/addgene:240975 ; RRID:Addgene_240975)
