[The description below was written by a language model from this plasmid's Addgene catalogue record and pLannotate feature annotations shown in this document.]
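Description:
pAct1-LexA-VP16-VAMP2 + LexO-YFP is an 8.6 kb yeast expression plasmid built on a pAct1 backbone that carries both halves of a protease-responsive transcriptional reporter system. In E. coli it is maintained at high copy through a ColE1/pUC-type origin and selected with ampicillin (AmpR with its bla promoter). pBluescript-derived remnants are also present, including an f1 origin, T7 and T3 promoters, lac promoter/operator elements and polylinker fragments. For yeast, the annotation shows a HIS3 promoter and coding sequence as an auxotrophic marker. No yeast replication origin or centromere (2μ, CEN/ARS) is annotated, so the construct may be an integrating vector, although the record does not say how it is maintained in yeast.

The first cassette encodes a synthetic fusion of the bacterial LexA DNA-binding protein, the herpes simplex VP16 activation domain and a fragment of human VAMP2 (synaptobrevin-2), the synaptic vesicle SNARE. According to the stated purpose, this fusion is a membrane-anchored transcription factor. The plasmid name suggests an Act1 promoter drives it, but no promoter is annotated in the region upstream of lexA. The second cassette is the reporter: the yellow fluorescent protein mCitrine, described as being under a LexO promoter, although the operator sites themselves are not annotated. A URA3 coding sequence lies directly downstream of mCitrine and ahead of a CYC1 terminator, with no promoter of its own annotated, so it may serve as a second, selectable reporter output. The record does not confirm this.

VAMP2 is the natural substrate of tetanus neurotoxin, and the associated work concerns a light-activated form of that toxin. The likely use is therefore a yeast assay in which VAMP2 cleavage frees LexA-VP16 to enter the nucleus and switch on YFP.
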