Features (pLannotate 1.2.2; 29 found; start..end, strand, type, name):
    137..189     +  misc_feature   bom (fragment): basis of mobility region from pBR322
    182..262     -  CDS            MRM1 (fragment): MRM1_YEAST - Also known as PET56 From Saccharomyces cerevisiae (strain ATCC 204508 / S288c) (Baker's yeast).
    312..507     +  promoter       HIS3 promoter: S. cerevisiae HIS3
    508..1167    +  CDS            HIS3: HIS7_YEAST - Experimental evidence at protein level: Swiss-Prot protein existence level 1. From Saccharomyces cerevisiae (strain ATCC 204508 / S288c) (Baker's yeast).
   1127..1420    +  CDS            YO201_YEAST (fragment): Protein uncertain: Swiss-Prot protein existence level 5. From Saccharomyces cerevisiae (strain ATCC 204508 / S288c) (Baker's yeast).
   1377..1430    +  misc_feature   bom (fragment): basis of mobility region from pBR322
   1431..1527    -  rep_origin     M13 ori (fragment): M13 bacteriophage origin of replication; arrow indicates direction of (+) strand synthesis
   1883..1926    +  misc_feature   MCS (fragment): pBluescript multiple cloning site
   1925..2641    +  CDS            mCitrine: mCitrine is a basic (constitutively fluorescent) yellow fluorescent protein published in 2001, derived from Aequorea victoria.
   2732..3532    +  CDS            URA3: orotidine-5'-phosphate decarboxylase, required for uracil biosynthesis; S. cerevisiae URA3; yeast auxotrophic marker, counterselectable with 5-fluoroorotic acid (5-FOA)
   3561..3810    +  terminator     CYC1 terminator: S. cerevisiae CYC1; transcription terminator for CYC1
   3811..4169    -  rep_origin     f1 ori (sequence partly withheld): f1 bacteriophage origin of replication; arrow indicates direction of (+) strand synthesis
   4173..4330    -  CDS            lacZα (fragment): LacZα fragment of β-galactosidase; lacZ fragment
   4333..4351    +  promoter       T7 promoter: promoter for bacteriophage T7 RNA polymerase
   4391..4420    +  misc_feature   MCS (fragment): pBluescript multiple cloning site
   4959..4990    +  misc_feature   MCS (fragment): pBluescript multiple cloning site
   4996..5601    +  CDS            lexA: LEXA_ECOLI - Also known as exrA, spr, tsl, umuA. Experimental evidence at protein level: Swiss-Prot protein existence level 1. Represses a number of genes involved in the response to DNA damage (SOS response), including recA and lexA. Binds to the 16 bp palindromic sequence 5'-CTGTATATATATACAG-3'. In the presence of single- stranded DNA, RecA interacts with LexA causing an autocatalytic cleavage which disrupts the DNA-binding part of LexA, leading to derepression of the SOS regulon and eventually DNA repair. Implicated in hydroxy radical-mediated cell death induced by hydroxyurea treatment (Pu
   5788..6021    +  CDS            VP16 AD: transcriptional activation domain of herpes simplex virus protein VP16 (Triezenberg et al., 1988; Cousens et al., 1989); UL48
   6046..6276    +  CDS            VAMP2 (fragment): VAMP2_HUMAN - Also known as SYB2. Experimental evidence at protein level: Swiss-Prot protein existence level 1. Involved in the targeting and/or fusion of transport vesicles to their target membrane (By similarity). Major SNARE protein of synaptic vesicles which mediates fusion of synaptic vesicles to release neurotransmitters. Essential for fast vesicular exocytosis and activity-dependent neurotransmitter release as well as fast endocytosis that mediates rapid reuse of synaptic vesicles (By similarity) (PubMed:30929742). Modulates the gating characteristics of the delayed rectifier voltage-de
   6280..6321    +  misc_feature   MCS (fragment): pBluescript multiple cloning site
   6351..6369    -  promoter       T3 promoter: promoter for bacteriophage T3 RNA polymerase
   6414..6430    -  protein_bind   lac operator: The lac repressor binds to the lac operator to inhibit transcription in E. coli. This inhibition can be relieved by adding lactose or isopropyl-β-D-thiogalactopyranoside (IPTG). lac repressor encoded by lacI
   6438..6468    -  promoter       lac promoter: promoter for the E. coli lac operon
   6483..6504    -  protein_bind   CAP binding site: CAP binding activates transcription in the presence of cAMP. E. coli catabolite activator protein
   6517..6609    -  CDS            lacI (fragment): lac repressor; lacI; The lac repressor binds to the lac operator to inhibit transcription in E. coli. This inhibition can be relieved by adding lactose or isopropyl-β-D-thiogalactopyranoside (IPTG).
   6792..7380    -  rep_origin     ori: high-copy-number ColE1/pMB1/pBR322/pUC origin of replication
   7551..8411    -  CDS            AmpR: β-lactamase; bla; confers resistance to ampicillin, carbenicillin, and related antibiotics
   8412..8516    -  promoter       AmpR promoter: bla
   8611..35      +  CDS            rop (fragment) (across the origin): Rop protein, which maintains plasmids at low copy number; rop
>Addgene plasmid #240975 | pAct1-LexA-VP16-VAMP2 + LexO-YFP | addgene full sequence | sequence record 487177 | Addgene NGS Result
TCGCGCGTTTCGGTGATGACGGTGAAAACCTCTGACACATGCAGCTCCCGGAGACGGTCACAGCTTGTCT
GTAAGCGGATGCCGGGAGCAGACAAGCCCGTCAGGGCGCGTCAGCGGGTGTTGGCGGGTGTCGGGGCTGG
CTTAACTATGCGGCATCAGAGCAGATTGTACTGAGAGGCACCATATGCGTTTTAAGAGCTTGGTGAGCGC
TAGGAGTCACTGCCAGGTATCGTTTGAACACGGCATTAGTCAGGGAAGTCATAACACAGTCCTTTCCCGC
AATTTTCTTTTTCTATTACTCTTGGCCTCCTCTAGTACACTCTATATTTTTTTATGCCTCTTAATTAAGG
TAATGATTTTCATTTTTTTTTTTCCACCTAGCGGATGACTCTTTTTTTTTCTTAGCGATTGGCATTATCA
CATAATGAATTATACATTATATAAAGTAATGTGATTTCTTCGAAGAATATACTAAAAAATGAGCAGGCAA
GATAAACGAAGGCAAAGATGACAGAGCAGAAAGCCCTAGTAAAGCGTATTACAAATGAAACCAAGATTCA
GATTGCGATCTCTTTAAAGGGTGGTCCCCTAGCGATAGAGCACTCGATCTTCCCAGAAAAAGAGGCAGAA
GCAGTAGCAGAACAGGCCACACAATCGCAAGTGATTAACGTCCACACAGGTATAGGGTTTCTGGACCACA
TGATACATGCTCTGGCCAAGCATTCCGGCTGGTCGCTAATCGTTGAGTGCATTGGTGACTTACACATAGA
CGACCATCACACCACTGAAGACTGCGGGATTGCTCTCGGTCAGGCTTTTAAAGAGGCCCTAGGGGCCGTG
CGTGGAGTAAAAAGGTTTGGATCAGGATTTGCGCCTTTGGATGAGGCACTTTCCAGAGCGGTGGTAGATC
TTTCGAACAGGCCGTACGCAGTTGTCGAACTTGGTTTGCAAAGGGAGAAAGTAGGAGATCTCTCTTGCGA
GATGATCCCGCATTTTCTTGAAAGTTTTGCAGAGGCTAGCAGAATTACCCTCCACGTTGATTGTCTGCGA
GGCAAGAATGATCATCACCGTAGTGAGAGTGCGTTCAAGGCTCTTGCGGTTGCCATAAGAGAAGCCACCT
CGCCCAATGGAACCAACGATGTTCCCTCCACCAAAGGTGTTCTTATGTAGTGACACCGATTATTTAAAGC
TGCAGCATACGATATATATACATGTGTATATATGTATACCTATGAATGTCAGTAAGTATGTATACGAACA
GTATGATACTGAAGATGACAAGGTAATGCATCATTCTATACGTGTCATTCTGAACGAGGCGCGCTTTCCT
TTTTTCTTTTTGCTTTTTCTTTTTTTTTCTCTTGAACTCGACGGATCATATGCGGTGTGAAATACCGCAC
AGATGCGTAAGGAGAAAATACCGCATCAGGAAATTGTAAGCGTTAATATTTTGTTAAAATTCGCGTTAAA
TTTTTGTTAAATCAGCTCATTTTTTAACCAATAGGCCGAAATCGGCAAAATCCCTTAGCGGCCGCAATAA
TATATAAACCTGTATAATATAACCTTGAAGACTATATTTCTTTTCGAGCTCCCTAGGTGCTGTATATACT
CACAGCATAACTGTATATACACCCAGGGTCTAGGTGCTGTATATACTCACAGCATAACTGTATATACACC
CAGGGTCTAGGTGCTGTATATACTCACAGCATAACTGTATATACACCCAGGGTCTAGGTGCTGTATATAC
TCACAGCATAACTGTATATACACCCAGGGTCTAGAGCATGTGCTCTGTATGTATATAAAACTCTTGTTTT
CTTCTTTTCTCTTCTTTCCTTATACATTAGGACCTTTGCAGCATAAATTACTATACTTCTATACTAGTGG
ATCCCCCGGGCTGCAGGAATTCGATATCAAGCTTATGAGATCTAAAGGTGAAGAATTATTCACTGGTGTT
GTCCCAATTTTGGTTGAATTAGATGGTGATGTTAATGGTCACAAATTTTCTGTCTCCGGTGAAGGTGAAG
GTGATGCTACTTACGGTAAATTGACCTTAAAATTTATTTGTACTACTGGTAAATTGCCAGTTCCATGGCC
AACCTTAGTCACTACTTTAGGTTATGGTTTGATGTGTTTTGCTAGATACCCAGATCATATGAAACAACAT
GACTTTTTCAAGTCTGCCATGCCAGAAGGTTATGTTCAAGAAAGAACTATTTTTTTCAAAGATGACGGTA
ACTACAAGACCAGAGCTGAAGTCAAGTTTGAAGGTGATACCTTAGTTAATAGAATCGAATTAAAAGGTAT
TGATTTTAAAGAAGATGGTAACATTTTAGGTCACAAATTGGAATACAACTATAACTCTCACAATGTTTAC
ATCATGGCTGACAAACAAAAGAATGGTATCAAAGTTAACTTCAAAATTAGACACAACATTGAAGATGGTT
CTGTTCAATTAGCTGACCATTATCAACAAAATACTCCAATTGGTGATGGTCCAGTCTTGTTACCAGACAA
CCATTACTTATCCTATCAATCTAAGTTATCCAAAGATCCAAACGAAAAGAGAGACCACATGGTCTTGTTA
GAATTTGTTACTGCTGCTGGTATTACCCATGGTATGGATGAATTGTACAAAGGTTCCACGTCAGGTTCTG
GCAAGCCCGGATCAGGCGAGGGTAGCGGCTCTACTTCTGGGTCTGGTAAGCCTGGGAGTGGAGAGGGGAG
CTCGAAAGCTACATATAAGGAACGTGCTGCTACTCATCCTAGTCCTGTTGCTGCCAAGCTATTTAATATC
ATGCACGAAAAGCAAACAAACTTGTGTGCTTCATTGGATGTTCGTACCACCAAGGAATTACTGGAGTTAG
TTGAAGCATTAGGTCCCAAAATTTGTTTACTAAAAACACATGTGGATATCTTGACTGATTTTTCCATGGA
GGGCACAGTTAAGCCGCTAAAGGCATTATCCGCCAAGTACAATTTTTTACTCTTCGAAGACAGAAAATTT
GCTGACATTGGTAATACAGTCAAATTGCAGTACTCTGCGTGTGTATACAGAATAGCAGAATGGGCAGACA
TTACGAATGCACACGGTGTGGTGGGCCCAGGTATTGTTAGCGGTTTGAAGCAGGCGGCGGAAGAAGTAAC
AAAGGAACCTAGAGGCCTTTTGATGTTAGCAGAATTGTCATGCAAGGGCTCCCTAGCTACTGGAGAATAT
ACTAAGGGTACTGTTGACATTGCGAAGAGCGACAAAGATTTTGTTATCGGCTTTATTGCTCAAAGAGACA
TGGGTGGAAGAGATGAAGGTTACGATTGGTTGATTATGACACCCGGTGTGGGTTTAGATGACAAGGGAGA
CGCATTGGGTCAACAGTATAGAACCGTGGATGATGTGGTCTCTACAGGATCTGACATTATTATTGTTGGA
AGAGGACTATTTGCAAAGGGAAGGGATGCTAAGGTAGAGGGTGAACGTTACAGAAAAGCAGGCTGGGAAG
CATATTTGAGAAGATGCGGCCAGCAAAACTAATAGACAGGCCCCTTTTCCTTTGTCTATATCATGTAATT
AGTTATGTCACGCTTACATTCACGCCCTCCTCCCACATCCGCTCTAACCGAAAAGGAAGGAGTTAGACAA
CCTGAAGTCTAGGTCCCTATTTATTTTTTTTAATAGTTATGTTAGTATTAAGAACGTTATTTATATTTCA
AATTTTTCTTTTTTTTCTGTACAAACGCGTGTACGCATGTAACATTATACTGAAAACCTTGCTTGAGAAG
GTTTTGGGACGCTCGAAGGCTTTAATTTGCTAAATCAAAAGAATAGACCGAGATAGGGT
[37 nt withheld, positions 3840-3876]
AAAGAACGTGGACTCCAACGTCAAAGG
[49 nt withheld, positions 3904-3952]
T
[91 nt withheld, positions 3954-4044]
G
[124 nt withheld, positions 4046-4169]
CCATTCGCCATTCAGGCTGCGCAACTGTTGGGAAGGGCGATCGGTGCGGGCCTCTTCGCTATTACGCCAG
CTGGCGAAAGGGGGATGTGCTGCAAGGCGATTAAGTTGGGTAACGCCAGGGTTTTCCCAGTCACGACGTT
GTAAAACGACGGCCAGTGAATTGTAATACGACTCACTATAGGGCGAATTGGAGAAACAGCGGCCGCCTAT
AGGGCGAATTGGAGCTCCACCGCGGTGGCGGCCGCTCTAGAGAAGCGGGTAAGCTGCCACAGCAATTAAT
GCACAACATTTAACCTACATTCTTCCTTATCGGATCCTCAAAACCCTTAAAAACATATGCCTCACCCTAA
CATATTTTCCAATTAACCCTCAATATTTCTCTGTCACCCGGCCTCTATTTTCCATTTTCTTCTTTACCCG
CCACGCGTTTTTTTCTTTCAAATTTTTTTCTTCCTTCTTCTTTTTCTTCCACGTCCTCTTGCATAAATAA
ATAAACCGTTTTGAAACCAAACTCGCCTCTCTCTCTCCTTTTTGAAATATTTTTGGGTTTGTTTGATCCT
TTCCTTCCCAATCTCTCTTGTTTAATATATATTCATTTATATCACGCTCTCTTTTTATCTTCCTTTTTTT
CCTCTCTCTTGTATTCTTCCTTCCCCTTTCTACTCAAACCAAGAAGAAAAAGAAAAGGTCAATCTTTGTT
AAAGAATAGGATCTTCTACTACATCAGCTTTTAGATTTTTCACGCTTACTGCTTTTTTCTTCCCAAGATC
GAAAATTTACTGAATTAACAACTAGTGGATCCCCCGGGCTGCAGGAATTCGGTACCATGAAAGCGTTAAC
GGCCAGGCAACAAGAGGTGTTTGATCTCATCCGTGATCACATCAGCCAGACAGGTATGCCGCCGACGCGT
GCGGAAATCGCGCAGCGTTTGGGGTTCCGTTCCCCAAACGCGGCTGAAGAACATCTGAAGGCGCTGGCAC
GCAAAGGCGTTATTGAAATTGTTTCCGGCGCATCACGCGGGATTCGTCTGTTGCAGGAAGAGGAAGAAGG
GTTGCCGCTGGTAGGTCGTGTGGCTGCCGGTGAACCACTTCTGGCGCAACAGCATATTGAAGGTCATTAT
CAGGTCGATCCTTCCTTATTCAAGCCGAATGCTGATTTCCTGCTGCGCGTCAGCGGGATGTCGATGAAAG
ACATCGGCATTATGGATGGTGACTTGCTGGCAGTGCATAAAACTCAGGATGTACGTAACGGTCAGGTCGT
TGTCGCACGTATTGATGACGAGGTTACCGTTAAGCGCCTGAAAAAACAGGGCAATAAAGTCGAACTGTTG
CCAGAAAATAGCGAGTTTAAACCAATTGTCGTAGATCTTCGTCAGCAGAGCTTCACCATTGAAGGGCTGG
CGGTTGGGGTTATTCGCAACGGCGACTGGCTGGGTGATATCATGCAGGATCTGCCGGGCAACGATAACAG
CACCGCGGGCGCGCGTACGAAAAACAATTACGGGTCTACCATCGAGGGCCTGCTCGATCTCCCGGACGAC
GACGCCCCCGAAGAGGCGGGGCTGGCGGCTCCGCGCCTGTCCTTTCTCCCCGCGGGACACACGCGCAGAC
TGTCGACGGCCCCCCCGACCGATGTCAGCCTGGGGGACGAATTGCACTTAGACGGCGAGGACGTGGCGAT
GGCGCATGCCGACGCGCTAGACGATTTCGATCTGGACATGTTGGGGGACGGGGATTCCCCGGGTCCGGGA
TTTACCCCCCACGACTCCGCCCCCTACGGCGCTCTGGATATGGCCGACTTCGAGTTTGAGCAGATGTTTA
CCGATGCCCTTGGAATTGACGAGTACGGTGGGAAGCTCGCTAGCGTTAACACCGGTGATGAGGTGGTGGA
CATCATGAGGGTGAATGTGGACAAGGTCCTGGAGCGGGACCAGAAGTTGTCGGAGCTGGATGACCGTGCA
GATGCCCTCCAGGCAGGGGCCTCCCAGTTTGAAACAAGTGCAGCCAAGCTCAAGCGCAAATACTGGTGGA
AAAACCTCAAGATGATGATCATCTTGGGAGTGATCTGCGCCATCATCCTCATCATCATCATCGTTTACTT
CAGCACTTAAAAGCTTATCGATACCGTCGACCTCGAGGGGGGGCCCGGTACCCAGCTTCGGCCGTGTACC
AGCTTTTGTTCCCTTTAGTGAGGGTTAATTTCGAGCTTGGCGTAATCATGGTCATAGCTGTTTCCTGTGT
GAAATTGTTATCCGCTCACAATTCCACACAACATACGAGCCGGAAGCATAAAGTGTAAAGCCTGGGGTGC
CTAATGAGTGAGCTAACTCACATTAATTGCGTTGCGCTCACTGCCCGCTTTCCAGTCGGGAAACCTGTCG
TGCCAGCTGCATTAATGAATCGGCCAACGCGCGGGGAGAGGCGGTTTGCGTATTGGGCGCTCTTCCGCTT
CCTCGCTCACTGACTCGCTGCGCTCGGTCGTTCGGCTGCGGCGAGCGGTATCAGCTCACTCAAAGGCGGT
AATACGGTTATCCACAGAATCAGGGGATAACGCAGGAAAGAACATGTGAGCAAAAGGCCAGCAAAAGGCC
AGGAACCGTAAAAAGGCCGCGTTGCTGGCGTTTTTCCATAGGCTCCGCCCCCCTGACGAGCATCACAAAA
ATCGACGCTCAAGTCAGAGGTGGCGAAACCCGACAGGACTATAAAGATACCAGGCGTTTCCCCCTGGAAG
CTCCCTCGTGCGCTCTCCTGTTCCGACCCTGCCGCTTACCGGATACCTGTCCGCCTTTCTCCCTTCGGGA
AGCGTGGCGCTTTCTCATAGCTCACGCTGTAGGTATCTCAGTTCGGTGTAGGTCGTTCGCTCCAAGCTGG
GCTGTGTGCACGAACCCCCCGTTCAGCCCGACCGCTGCGCCTTATCCGGTAACTATCGTCTTGAGTCCAA
CCCGGTAAGACACGACTTATCGCCACTGGCAGCAGCCACTGGTAACAGGATTAGCAGAGCGAGGTATGTA
GGCGGTGCTACAGAGTTCTTGAAGTGGTGGCCTAACTACGGCTACACTAGAAGAACAGTATTTGGTATCT
GCGCTCTGCTGAAGCCAGTTACCTTCGGAAAAAGAGTTGGTAGCTCTTGATCCGGCAAACAAACCACCGC
TGGTAGCGGTGGTTTTTTTGTTTGCAAGCAGCAGATTACGCGCAGAAAAAAAGGATCTCAAGAAGATCCT
TTGATCTTTTCTACGGGGTCTGACGCTCAGTGGAACGAAAACTCACGTTAAGGGATTTTGGTCATGAGAT
TATCAAAAAGGATCTTCACCTAGATCCTTTTAAATTAAAAATGAAGTTTTAAATCAATCTAAAGTATATA
TGAGTAAACTTGGTCTGACAGTTACCAATGCTTAATCAGTGAGGCACCTATCTCAGCGATCTGTCTATTT
CGTTCATCCATAGTTGCCTGACTCCCCGTCGTGTAGATAACTACGATACGGGAGGGCTTACCATCTGGCC
CCAGTGCTGCAATGATACCGCGAGACCCACGCTCACCGGCTCCAGATTTATCAGCAATAAACCAGCCAGC
CGGAAGGGCCGAGCGCAGAAGTGGTCCTGCAACTTTATCCGCCTCCATCCAGTCTATTAATTGTTGCCGG
GAAGCTAGAGTAAGTAGTTCGCCAGTTAATAGTTTGCGCAACGTTGTTGCCATTGCTACAGGCATCGTGG
TGTCACGCTCGTCGTTTGGTATGGCTTCATTCAGCTCCGGTTCCCAACGATCAAGGCGAGTTACATGATC
CCCCATGTTGTGCAAAAAAGCGGTTAGCTCCTTCGGTCCTCCGATCGTTGTCAGAAGTAAGTTGGCCGCA
GTGTTATCACTCATGGTTATGGCAGCACTGCATAATTCTCTTACTGTCATGCCATCCGTAAGATGCTTTT
CTGTGACTGGTGAGTACTCAACCAAGTCATTCTGAGAATAGTGTATGCGGCGACCGAGTTGCTCTTGCCC
GGCGTCAATACGGGATAATACCGCGCCACATAGCAGAACTTTAAAAGTGCTCATCATTGGAAAACGTTCT
TCGGGGCGAAAACTCTCAAGGATCTTACCGCTGTTGAGATCCAGTTCGATGTAACCCACTCGTGCACCCA
ACTGATCTTCAGCATCTTTTACTTTCACCAGCGTTTCTGGGTGAGCAAAAACAGGAAGGCAAAATGCCGC
AAAAAAGGGAATAAGGGCGACACGGAAATGTTGAATACTCATACTCTTCCTTTTTCAATATTATTGAAGC
ATTTATCAGGGTTATTGTCTCATGAGCGGATACATATTTGAATGTATTTAGAAAAATAAACAAATAGGGG
TTCCGCGCACATTTCCCCGAAAAGTGCCACCTGACGTCTAAGAAACCATTATTATCATGACATTAACCTA
TAAAAATAGGCGTATCACGAGGCCCTTTCGTC
